Addgene plasmid #39870: pC4EN-F1-GAFm
Depositing lab: Vladislav Verkhusha. Depositing organization: Albert Einstein College of Medicine. Publication: A Near-Infrared BiFC Reporter for In Vivo Imaging of Protein-Protein Interactions. Filonov GS, Verkhusha VV. Chem Biol. 2013 Jul 23. pii: S1074-5521(13)00242-1. doi: 10.1016/j.chembiol.2013.06.009. PubMed 23891149.
Backbone
  Vector backbone: pC4EN-F1
  Backbone manufacturer: ARIAD Pharmaceuticals, Inc.
  Vector type: Mammalian Expression
Growth in bacteria
  Bacterial resistance: Ampicillin, 100 μg/mL
  Growth temperature: 37°C
  Growth strain: DH5alpha
  Copy number: Unknown
Gene/Insert
  Gene/Insert name: iRFP protein GAF domain (mutated)
  Mutation: F165Y, D232Y, W308R
  Promoter: CMV
  Tag / fusion protein: FKBP (N terminal on backbone)
  Cloning method: Restriction Enzyme; 5′ cloning site SpeI (not destroyed); 3′ cloning site SpeI (not destroyed)
  Sequencing primers: 5′ ctcttcggccagcgaattc
Terms and licenses: Academic/Nonprofit Terms; Industry Terms: Not Available to Industry
How to cite: pC4EN-F1-GAFm was a gift from Vladislav Verkhusha (Addgene plasmid # 39870 ; http://n2t.net/addgene:39870 ; RRID:Addgene_39870)
