[The description below was written by a language model from this plasmid's Addgene catalogue record.]
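Description:
pC4EN-F1-GAFm is a mammalian expression plasmid built on the pC4EN-F1 backbone from the ARIAD regulated-dimerization vector series. It is propagated in E. coli under ampicillin selection. The record lists the copy number as unknown, and it names neither the origin of replication nor any mammalian selection marker. No feature table is provided, so the details here come from the catalogue fields alone.

The payload is a mutated GAF domain of the near-infrared fluorescent protein iRFP, carrying the substitutions F165Y, D232Y and W308R. It was cloned into a SpeI site that is retained on both sides of the insert. Expression is driven by the CMV promoter, a strong constitutive promoter in most mammalian cell types. The backbone supplies an FKBP domain at the N terminus, so the product is an FKBP–GAFm fusion protein. FKBP is a small rapamycin-binding protein widely used as one half of a chemically inducible heterodimerization pair.

The associated publication describes a near-infrared bimolecular fluorescence complementation (BiFC) reporter for imaging protein–protein interactions in vivo. In BiFC, a fluorescent protein is split into two non-fluorescent parts that regain fluorescence only when fused interacting partners bring them together. This construct therefore appears to encode one half of the split iRFP reporter, with FKBP as a model interaction domain. The complementary iRFP fragment would presumably be fused to a matching partner on a separate plasmid, which this record does not describe. Co-expressing the two halves would let an induced interaction be read out as near-infrared fluorescence in cultured cells or in animals.
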