>Addgene plasmid #39870 | pC4EN-F1-GAFm | depositor partial sequence | sequence record 50664 | pC4EN-F1-GAFm sequence 2990 bps
CTAGTGGAGGCGGGGGAAGCGGCGGAGGCGGGTCCCCTCCCCAGCGGGACGTCGCCGAGCCGCAGGCGTT
CTTCCGCCGCACCAACAGCGCCATCCGCCGCCTGCAGGCCGCCGAAACCTTGGAAAGCGCCTGCGCCGCC
GCGGCGCAAGAGGTGCGGAAGATTACCGGCTACGATCGGGTGATGATCTATCGCTTCGCCTCCGACTTCA
GCGGCGAAGTGATCGCAGAGGATCGGTGCGCCGAGGTCGAGTCAAAACTAGGCCTGCACTATCCTGCCTC
AACCGTGCCGGCGCAGGCCCGTCGGCTCTATACCATCAACCCGGTACGGATCATTCCCGATATCAATTAT
CGGCCGGTGCCGGTCACCCCATACCTCAATCCGGTCACCGGGCGGCCGATTGATCTTAGCTTCGCCATCC
TGCGCAGCGTCTCGCCCGTCCATCTGGAATTCATGCGCAACATAGGCATGCACGGCACGATGTCGATCTC
GATTTTGCGCGGCGAGCGACTGTGGGGATTGATCGTTTGCCATCACCGAACGCCGTACTACGTCGATCTC
GATGGCCGCCAAGCCTGCGAGCTAGTCGCCCAGGTTCTGGCCCGGCAGATCGGCGTGATGGAAGAGTAAA
CTAGTTATTAAGGATCCTGAGAACTTCAGGGTGAGTTTGGGGACCCTTGATTGTTCTTTCTTTTTCGCTA
TTGTAAAATTCATGTTATATGGAGGGGGCAAAGTTTTCAGGGTGTTGTTTAGAATGGGAAGATGTCCCTT
GTATCACCATGGACCCTCATGATAATTTTGTTTCTTTCACTTTCTACTCTGTTGACAACCATTGTCTCCT
CTTATTTTCTTTTCATTTTCTGTAACTTTTTCGTTAAACTTTAGCTTGCATTTGTAACGAATTTTTAAAT
TCACTTTTGTTTATTTGTCAGATTGTAAGTACTTTCTCTAATCACTTTTTTTTCAAGGCAATCAGGGTAT
ATTATATTGTACTTCAGCACAGTTTTAGAGAACAATTGTTATAATTAAATGATAAGGTAGAATATTTCTG
CATATAAATTCTGGCTGGCGTGGAAATATTCTTATTGGTAGAAACAACTACATCCTGGTCATCATCCTGC
CTTTCTCTTTATGGTTACAATGATATACACTGTTTGAGATGAGGATAAAATACTCTGAGTCCAAACCGGG
CCCCTCTGCTAACCATGTTCATGCCTTCTTCTTTTTCCTACAGCTCCTGGGCAACGTGCTGGTTGTTGTG
CTGTCTCATCATTTTGGCAAAGGATTCACTCCTCAGGTGCAGGCTGCCTATCAGAAGGTGGTGGCTGGTG
TGGCCAATGCCCTGGCTCACAAATACCACTGAGATCTTTTTCCCTCTGCCAAAAATTATGGGGACATCAT
GAAGCCCCTATCAGAAGGTGGTGGCTGGTGTGGCCAATGCCCTGGCTCACAAATACCACTGAGATCTTTT
TCCCTCTGCCAAAAATTATGGGGACATCATGAAGCCCCTAATCATTTAAAACATCAGAATGAGTATTTGG
TTTAGAGTTTGGCAACATATGCCATATGCTGGCTGCCATGAACAAAGGTGGCTATAAAGAGGTCATCAGT
ATATGAAACAGCCCCCTGCTGTCCATTCCTTATTCCATAGAAAAGCCTTGACTTGAGGTTAGATTTTTTT
TATATTTTGTTTTGTGTTATTTTTTTCTTTAACATCCCTAAAATTTTCCTTACATGTTTTACTAGCCAGA
TTTTTCCTCCTCTCCTGACTACTCCCAGTCATAGCTGTCCCTCTTCTCTTATGAAGATCCCTCGAGGAGC
TTTTTGCAAAAGCCCTAGGCCTCCAAAAAAGCCTCTTCACTACTTCTGGAATAGCTCAGAGGCCGAGGCG
GCCTCGGCCTCTGCATAAAACGCGTTCGAGCTCGCCCCGTTACATAACTTACGGTAAATGGCCCGCCTGG
CTGACCGCCCAACGACCCCCGCCCATTGACGTCAATAATGACGTATGTTCCCATAGTAACGCCAATAGGG
ACTTTCCATTGACGTCAATGGGTGGAGTATTTACGGTAAACTGCCCACTTGGCAGTACATCAAGTGTATC
ATATGCCAAGTACGCCCCCTATTGACGTCAATGACGGTAAATGGCCCGCCTGGCATTATGCCCAGTACAT
GACCTTATGGGACTTTCCTACTTGGCAGTACATCTACGTATTAGTCATCGCTATTACCATGGTGATGCGG
TTTTGGCAGTACATCAATGGGCGTGGATAGCGGTTTGACTCACGGGGATTTCCAAGTCTCCACCCCATTG
ACGTCAATGGGAGTTTGTTTTGGCACCAAAATCAACGGGACTTTCCAAAATGTCGTAACAACTCCGCCCC
ATTGACGCAAATGGGCGGTAGGCGTGTACGGTGGGAGGTCTATATAAGCAGAGCTCGTTTAGTGAACCGT
CAGATCGCCTGGAGACGCCATCCACGCTGTTTTGACCTCCATAGAAGACACCGGGACCGATCCAGCCTCC
GGGGGATCTTGGTGGCGTGAAACTCCCGCACCTCTTCGGCCAGCGAATTCCAGAAGCGCGTATGGCTTCT
AGCTATCCTTATGACGTGCCTGACTATGCCAGCCTGGGAGGACCTTCTAGTCCTAAGAAGAAGAGAAAGG
TGTCTAGAGGAGTGCAGGTGGAAACCATCTCCCCAGGAGACGGGCGCACCTTCCCCAAGCGCGGCCAGAC
CTGCGTGGTGCACTACACCGGGATGCTTGAAGATGGAAAGAAATTTGATTCCTCCCGGGACAGAAACAAG
CCCTTTAAGTTTATGCTAGGCAAGCAGGAGGTGATCCGAGGCTGGGAAGAAGGGGTTGCCCAGATGAGTG
TGGGTCAGAGAGCCAAACTGACTATATCTCCAGATTATGCCTATGGTGCCACTGGGCACCCAGGCATCAT
CCCACCACATGCCACTCTCGTCTTCGATGTGGAGCTTCTAAAACTGGAAA
