>Addgene plasmid #39870 | pC4EN-F1-GAFm | addgene partial sequence | sequence record 52370 | CMV_fwd
AGTGAACCGTCAGATCGCCTGGAGACGCCATCCACGCTGTTTTGACCTCCATAGAAGACACCGGGACCGA
TCCAGCCTCCGGGGGATCTTGGTGGCGTGAAACTCCCGCACCTCTTCGGCCAGCGAATTCCAGAAGCGCG
TATGGCTTCTAGCTATCCTTATGACGTGCCTGACTATGCCAGCCTGGGAGGACCTTCTAGTCCTAAGAAG
AAGAGAAAGGTGTCTAGAGGAGTGCAGGTGGAAACCATCTCCCCAGGAGACGGGCGCACCTTCCCCAAGC
GCGGCCAGACCTGCGTGGTGCACTACACCGGGATGCTTGAAGATGGAAAGAAATTTGATTCCTCCCGGGA
CAGAAACAAGCCCTTTAAGTTTATGCTAGGCAAGCAGGAGGTGATCCGAGGCTGGGAAGAAGGGGTTGCC
CAGATGAGTGTGGGTCAGAGAGCCAAACTGACTATATCTCCAGATTATGCCTATGGTGCCACTGGGCACC
CAGGCATCATCCCACCACATGCCACTCTCGTCTTCGATGTGGAGCTTCTAAAACTGGAAACTAGTGGAGG
CGGGGGAAGCGGCGGAGGCGGGTCCCCTCCCCAGCGGGACGTCGCCGAGCCGCAGGCGTTCTTCCGCCGC
ACCAACAGCGCCATCCGCCGCCTGCAGGCCGCCGAAACCTTGGAAAGCGCCTGCGCCGCCGCGGCGCAAG
AGGTGCGGAAGATTACCGGCTACGATCGGGTGATGATCTATCGCTTCGCCTCCGACTTCAGCGGCGAAGT
GATCG
